>Addgene plasmid #223086 | pCMV-T7-SpCas9(KWMQLC)-P2A-EGFP (RAS3025) | addgene full sequence | sequence record 447655 | Addgene NGS Result
GTGCCAGCTGCATTAATGAATCGGCCAACGCGCGGGGAGAGGCGGTTTGCGTATTGGGCGCTCTTCCGCT
TCCTCGCTCACTGACTCGCTGCGCTCGGTCGTTCGGCTGCGGCGAGCGGTATCAGCTCACTCAAAGGCGG
TAATACGGTTATCCACAGAATCAGGGGATAACGCAGGAAAGAACATGTGAGCAAAAGGCCAGCAAAAGGC
CAGGAACCGTAAAAAGGCCGCGTTGCTGGCGTTTTTCCATAGGCTCCGCCCCCCTGACGAGCATCACAAA
AATCGACGCTCAAGTCAGAGGTGGCGAAACCCGACAGGACTATAAAGATACCAGGCGTTTCCCCCTGGAA
GCTCCCTCGTGCGCTCTCCTGTTCCGACCCTGCCGCTTACCGGATACCTGTCCGCCTTTCTCCCTTCGGG
AAGCGTGGCGCTTTCTCATAGCTCACGCTGTAGGTATCTCAGTTCGGTGTAGGTCGTTCGCTCCAAGCTG
GGCTGTGTGCACGAACCCCCCGTTCAGCCCGACCGCTGCGCCTTATCCGGTAACTATCGTCTTGAGTCCA
ACCCGGTAAGACACGACTTATCGCCACTGGCAGCAGCCACTGGTAACAGGATTAGCAGAGCGAGGTATGT
AGGCGGTGCTACAGAGTTCTTGAAGTGGTGGCCTAACTACGGCTACACTAGAAGAACAGTATTTGGTATC
TGCGCTCTGCTGAAGCCAGTTACCTTCGGAAAAAGAGTTGGTAGCTCTTGATCCGGCAAACAAACCACCG
CTGGTAGCGGTGGTTTTTTTGTTTGCAAGCAGCAGATTACGCGCAGAAAAAAAGGATCTCAAGAAGATCC
TTTGATCTTTTCTACGGGGTCTGACGCTCAGTGGAACGAAAACTCACGTTAAGGGATTTTGGTCATGAGA
TTATCAAAAAGGATCTTCACCTAGATCCTTTTAAATTAAAAATGAAGTTTTAAATCAATCTAAAGTATAT
ATGAGTAAACTTGGTCTGACAGTTACCAATGCTTAATCAGTGAGGCACCTATCTCAGCGATCTGTCTATT
TCGTTCATCCATAGTTGCCTGACTCCCCGTCGTGTAGATAACTACGATACGGGAGGGCTTACCATCTGGC
CCCAGTGCTGCAATGATACCGCGAGACCCACGCTCACCGGCTCCAGATTTATCAGCAATAAACCAGCCAG
CCGGAAGGGCCGAGCGCAGAAGTGGTCCTGCAACTTTATCCGCCTCCATCCAGTCTATTAATTGTTGCCG
GGAAGCTAGAGTAAGTAGTTCGCCAGTTAATAGTTTGCGCAACGTTGTTGCCATTGCTACAGGCATCGTG
GTGTCACGCTCGTCGTTTGGTATGGCTTCATTCAGCTCCGGTTCCCAACGATCAAGGCGAGTTACATGAT
CCCCCATGTTGTGCAAAAAAGCGGTTAGCTCCTTCGGTCCTCCGATCGTTGTCAGAAGTAAGTTGGCCGC
AGTGTTATCACTCATGGTTATGGCAGCACTGCATAATTCTCTTACTGTCATGCCATCCGTAAGATGCTTT
TCTGTGACTGGTGAGTACTCAACCAAGTCATTCTGAGAATAGTGTATGCGGCGACCGAGTTGCTCTTGCC
CGGCGTCAATACGGGATAATACCGCGCCACATAGCAGAACTTTAAAAGTGCTCATCATTGGAAAACGTTC
TTCGGGGCGAAAACTCTCAAGGATCTTACCGCTGTTGAGATCCAGTTCGATGTAACCCACTCGTGCACCC
AACTGATCTTCAGCATCTTTTACTTTCACCAGCGTTTCTGGGTGAGCAAAAACAGGAAGGCAAAATGCCG
CAAAAAAGGGAATAAGGGCGACACGGAAATGTTGAATACTCATACTCTTCCTTTTTCAATATTATTGAAG
CATTTATCAGGGTTATTGTCTCATGAGCGGATACATATTTGAATGTATTTAGAAAAATAAACAAATAGGG
GTTCCGCGCACATTTCCCCGAAAAGTGCCACCTGACGTCGACGGATCGGGAGATCGATCTCCCGATCCCC
TAGGGTCGACTCTCAGTACAATCTGCTCTGATGCCGCATAGTTAAGCCAGTATCTGCTCCCTGCTTGTGT
GTTGGAGGTCGCTGAGTAGTGCGCGAGCAAAATTTAAGCTACAACAAGGCAAGGCTTGACCGACAATTGC
ATGAAGAATCTGCTTAGGGTTAGGCGTTTTGCGCTGCTTCGCGATGTACGGGCCAGATATACGCGTTGAC
ATTGATTATTGACTAGTTATTAATAGTAATCAATTACGGGGTCATTAGTTCATAGCCCATATATGGAGTT
CCGCGTTACATAACTTACGGTAAATGGCCCGCCTGGCTGACCGCCCAACGACCCCCGCCCATTGACGTCA
ATAATGACGTATGTTCCCATAGTAACGCCAATAGGGACTTTCCATTGACGTCAATGGGTGGAGTATTTAC
GGTAAACTGCCCACTTGGCAGTACATCAAGTGTATCATATGCCAAGTACGCCCCCTATTGACGTCAATGA
CGGTAAATGGCCCGCCTGGCATTATGCCCAGTACATGACCTTATGGGACTTTCCTACTTGGCAGTACATC
TACGTATTAGTCATCGCTATTACCATGGTGATGCGGTTTTGGCAGTACATCAATGGGCGTGGATAGCGGT
TTGACTCACGGGGATTTCCAAGTCTCCACCCCATTGACGTCAATGGGAGTTTGTTTTGGCACCAAAATCA
ACGGGACTTTCCAAAATGTCGTAACAACTCCGCCCCATTGACGCAAATGGGCGGTAGGCGTGTACGGTGG
GAGGTCTATATAAGCAGAGCTGGTTTAGTGAACCGTCAGATCCGCTAGAGATCCGCGGCCGCTAATACGA
CTCACTATAGGGAGAGCCGCCACCATGGACAAGAAGTACAGCATCGGCCTGGACATCGGCACCAACTCTG
TGGGCTGGGCCGTGATCACCGACGAGTACAAGGTGCCCAGCAAGAAATTCAAGGTGCTGGGCAACACCGA
CCGGCACAGCATCAAGAAGAACCTGATCGGAGCCCTGCTGTTCGACAGCGGCGAAACAGCCGAGGCCACC
CGGCTGAAGAGAACCGCCAGAAGAAGATACACCAGACGGAAGAACCGGATCTGCTATCTGCAAGAGATCT
TCAGCAACGAGATGGCCAAGGTGGACGACAGCTTCTTCCACAGACTGGAAGAGTCCTTCCTGGTGGAAGA
GGATAAGAAGCACGAGCGGCACCCCATCTTCGGCAACATCGTGGACGAGGTGGCCTACCACGAGAAGTAC
CCCACCATCTACCACCTGAGAAAGAAACTGGTGGACAGCACCGACAAGGCCGACCTGCGGCTGATCTATC
TGGCCCTGGCCCACATGATCAAGTTCCGGGGCCACTTCCTGATCGAGGGCGACCTGAACCCCGACAACAG
CGACGTGGACAAGCTGTTCATCCAGCTGGTGCAGACCTACAACCAGCTGTTCGAGGAAAACCCCATCAAC
GCCAGCGGCGTGGACGCCAAGGCCATCCTGTCTGCCAGACTGAGCAAGAGCAGACGGCTGGAAAATCTGA
TCGCCCAGCTGCCCGGCGAGAAGAAGAATGGCCTGTTCGGAAACCTGATTGCCCTGAGCCTGGGCCTGAC
CCCCAACTTCAAGAGCAACTTCGACCTGGCCGAGGATGCCAAACTGCAGCTGAGCAAGGACACCTACGAC
GACGACCTGGACAACCTGCTGGCCCAGATCGGCGACCAGTACGCCGACCTGTTTCTGGCCGCCAAGAACC
TGTCCGACGCCATCCTGCTGAGCGACATCCTGAGAGTGAACACCGAGATCACCAAGGCCCCCCTGAGCGC
CTCTATGATCAAGAGATACGACGAGCACCACCAGGACCTGACCCTGCTGAAAGCTCTCGTGCGGCAGCAG
CTGCCTGAGAAGTACAAAGAGATTTTCTTCGACCAGAGCAAGAACGGCTACGCCGGCTACATTGACGGCG
GAGCCAGCCAGGAAGAGTTCTACAAGTTCATCAAGCCCATCCTGGAAAAGATGGACGGCACCGAGGAACT
GCTCGTGAAGCTGAACAGAGAGGACCTGCTGCGGAAGCAGCGGACCTTCGACAACGGCAGCATCCCCCAC
CAGATCCACCTGGGAGAGCTGCACGCCATTCTGCGGCGGCAGGAAGATTTTTACCCATTCCTGAAGGACA
ACCGGGAAAAGATCGAGAAGATCCTGACCTTCCGCATCCCCTACTACGTGGGCCCTCTGGCCAGGGGAAA
CAGCAGATTCGCCTGGATGACCAGAAAGAGCGAGGAAACCATCACCCCCTGGAACTTCGAGGAAGTGGTG
GACAAGGGCGCTTCCGCCCAGAGCTTCATCGAGCGGATGACCAACTTCGATAAGAACCTGCCCAACGAGA
AGGTGCTGCCCAAGCACAGCCTGCTGTACGAGTACTTCACCGTGTATAACGAGCTGACCAAAGTGAAATA
CGTGACCGAGGGAATGAGAAAGCCCGCCTTCCTGAGCGGCGAGCAGAAAAAGGCCATCGTGGACCTGCTG
TTCAAGACCAACCGGAAAGTGACCGTGAAGCAGCTGAAAGAGGACTACTTCAAGAAAATCGAGTGCTTCG
ACTCCGTGGAAATCTCCGGCGTGGAAGATCGGTTCAACGCCTCCCTGGGCACATACCACGATCTGCTGAA
AATTATCAAGGACAAGGACTTCCTGGACAATGAGGAAAACGAGGACATTCTGGAAGATATCGTGCTGACC
CTGACACTGTTTGAGGACAGAGAGATGATCGAGGAACGGCTGAAAACCTATGCCCACCTGTTCGACGACA
AAGTGATGAAGCAGCTGAAGCGGCGGAGATACACCGGCTGGGGCAGGCTGAGCCGGAAGCTGATCAACGG
CATCCGGGACAAGCAGTCCGGCAAGACAATCCTGGATTTCCTGAAGTCCGACGGCTTCGCCAACAGAAAC
TTCATGCAGCTGATCCACGACGACAGCCTGACCTTTAAAGAGGACATCCAGAAAGCCCAGGTGTCCGGCC
AGGGCGATAGCCTGCACGAGCACATTGCCAATCTGGCCGGCAGCCCCGCCATTAAGAAGGGCATCCTGCA
GACAGTGAAGGTGGTGGACGAGCTCGTGAAAGTGATGGGCCGGCACAAGCCCGAGAACATCGTGATCGAA
ATGGCCAGAGAGAACCAGACCACCCAGAAGGGACAGAAGAACAGCCGCGAGAGAATGAAGCGGATCGAAG
AGGGCATCAAAGAGCTGGGCAGCCAGATCCTGAAAGAACACCCCGTGGAAAACACCCAGCTGCAGAACGA
GAAGCTGTACCTGTACTACCTGCAGAATGGGCGGGATATGTACGTGGACCAGGAACTGGACATCAACCGG
CTGTCCGACTACGATGTGGACCATATCGTGCCTCAGAGCTTTCTGAAGGACGACTCCATCGACAACAAGG
TGCTGACCAGAAGCGACAAGAACCGGGGCAAGAGCGACAACGTGCCCTCCGAAGAGGTCGTGAAGAAGAT
GAAGAACTACTGGCGGCAGCTGCTGAACGCCAAGCTGATTACCCAGAGAAAGTTCGACAATCTGACCAAG
GCCGAGAGAGGCGGCCTGAGCGAACTGGATAAGGCCGGCTTCATCAAGAGACAGCTGGTGGAAACCCGGC
AGATCACAAAGCACGTGGCACAGATCCTGGACTCCCGGATGAACACTAAGTACGACGAGAATGACAAGCT
GATCCGGGAAGTGAAAGTGATCACCCTGAAGTCCAAGCTGGTGTCCGATTTCCGGAAGGATTTCCAGTTT
TACAAAGTGCGCGAGATCAACAACTACCACCACGCCCACGACGCCTACCTGAACGCCGTCGTGGGAACCG
CCCTGATCAAAAAGTACCCTAAGCTGGAAAGCGAGTTCGTGTACGGCGACTACAAGGTGTACGACGTGCG
GAAGATGATCGCCAAGAGCGAGCAGGAAATCGGCAAGGCTACCGCCAAGTACTTCTTCTACAGCAACATC
ATGAACTTTTTCAAGACCGAGATTACCCTGGCCAACGGCGAGATCCGGAAGCGGCCTCTGATCGAGACAA
ACGGCGAAACCGGGGAGATCGTGTGGGATAAGGGCCGGGATTTTGCCACCGTGCGGAAAGTGCTGAGCAT
GCCCCAAGTGAATATCGTGAAAAAGACCGAGGTGCAGACAGGCGGCTTCAGCAAAGAGTCTATCCTGCCC
AAGAGGAACAGCGATAAGCTGATCGCCAGAAAGAAGGACTGGGACCCTAAGAAGTACGGCGGCTTCAAGT
GGCCCACCGTGGCCTATTCTGTGCTGGTGGTGGCCAAAGTGGAAAAGGGCAAGTCCAAGAAACTGAAGAG
TGTGAAAGAGCTGCTGGGGATCACCATCATGGAAAGAAGCAGCTTCGAGAAGAATCCCATCGACTTTCTG
GAAGCCAAGGGCTACAAAGAAGTGAAAAAGGACCTGATCATCAAGCTGCCTAAGTACTCCCTGTTCGAGC
TGGAAAACGGCCGGAAGAGAATGCTGGCCTCTGCCATGCAGCTGCAGAAGGGAAACGAACTGGCCCTGCC
CTCCAAATATGTGAACTTCCTGTACCTGGCCAGCCACTATGAGAAGCTGAAGGGCTCCCCCGAGGATAAT
GAGCAGAAACAGCTGTTTGTGGAACAGCACAAGCACTACCTGGACGAGATCATCGAGCAGATCAGCGAGT
TCTCCAAGAGAGTGATCCTGGCCGACGCTAATCTGGACAAAGTGCTGTCCGCCTACAACAAGCACCGGGA
TAAGCCCATCAGAGAGCAGGCCGAGAATATCATCCACCTGTTTACCCTGACCAATCTGGGAGCCCCTGCC
GCCTTCAAGTACTTTGACACCACCATCGACCGGAAGCTGTACTGCAGCACCAAAGAGGTGCTGGACGCCA
CCCTGATCCACCAGAGCATCACCGGCCTGTACGAGACACGGATCGACCTGTCTCAGCTGGGAGGCGACGG
ATCCGGCGGAGGCGGAAGCGGGAAAAGAACCGCCGACGGCAGCGAATTCGAGCCCAAGAAGAAGAGGAAA
GTCTCGAGCGGAGGCGACTACAAAGACCATGACGGTGATTATAAAGATCATGACATCGATTACAAGGATG
ACGATGACAAGGGAGGCGGTGGAAGCGGCGCAACAAACTTCTCTCTGCTGAAACAAGCCGGAGATGTCGA
AGAGAATCCTGGACCGATGGTGAGCAAGGGCGAGGAGCTGTTCACCGGGGTGGTGCCCATCCTGGTCGAG
CTGGACGGCGACGTAAACGGCCACAAGTTCAGCGTGTCCGGCGAGGGCGAGGGCGATGCCACCTACGGCA
AGCTGACCCTGAAGTTCATCTGCACCACCGGCAAGCTGCCCGTGCCCTGGCCCACCCTCGTGACCACCCT
GACCTACGGCGTGCAGTGCTTCAGCCGCTACCCCGACCACATGAAGCAGCACGACTTCTTCAAGTCCGCC
ATGCCCGAAGGCTACGTCCAGGAGCGCACCATCTTCTTCAAGGACGACGGCAACTACAAGACCCGCGCCG
AGGTGAAGTTCGAGGGCGACACCCTGGTGAACCGCATCGAGCTGAAGGGCATCGACTTCAAGGAGGACGG
CAACATCCTGGGGCACAAGCTGGAGTACAACTACAACAGCCACAACGTCTATATCATGGCCGACAAGCAG
AAGAACGGCATCAAGGTGAACTTCAAGATCCGCCACAACATCGAGGACGGCAGCGTGCAGCTCGCCGACC
ACTACCAGCAGAACACCCCCATCGGCGACGGCCCCGTGCTGCTGCCCGACAACCACTACCTGAGCACCCA
GTCCGCCCTGAGCAAAGACCCCAACGAGAAGCGCGATCACATGGTCCTGCTGGAGTTCGTGACCGCCGCC
GGGATCACTCTCGGCATGGACGAGCTGTACAAGTGACCGGTCATCATCACCATCACCATTGAGTTTAAAC
CCGCTGATCAGCCTCGACTGTGCCTTCTAGTTGCCAGCCATCTGTTGTTTGCCCCTCCCCCGTGCCTTCC
TTGACCCTGGAAGGTGCCACTCCCACTGTCCTTTCCTAATAAAATGAGGAAATTGCATCGCATTGTCTGA
GTAGGTGTCATTCTATTCTGGGGGGTGGGGTGGGGCAGGACAGCAAGGGGGAGGATTGGGAAGACAATAG
CAGGCATGCTGGGGATGCGGTGGGCTCTATGGCTTCTGAGGCGGAAAGAACCAGCTGGGGCTCGATACCG
TCGACCTCTAGCTAGAGCTTGGCGTAATCATGGTCATAGCTGTTTCCTGTGTGAAATTGTTATCCGCTCA
CAATTCCACACAACATACGAGCCGGAAGCATAAAGTGTAAAGCCTAGGGTGCCTAATGAGTGAGCTAACT
CACATTAATTGCGTTGCGCTCACTGCCCGCTTTCCAGTCGGGAAACCTGTC
Features (pLannotate 1.2.2; 18 found; start..end, strand, type, name):
    244..832     -  rep_origin     ori: high-copy-number ColE1/pMB1/pBR322/pUC origin of replication
   1003..1863    -  CDS            AmpR: β-lactamase; bla; confers resistance to ampicillin, carbenicillin, and related antibiotics
   1864..1968    -  promoter       AmpR promoter: bla
   2039..2083    -  misc_feature   bom (fragment): basis of mobility region from pBR322
   2238..2617    +  enhancer       CMV enhancer: human cytomegalovirus immediate early enhancer
   2618..2821    +  promoter       CMV promoter: human cytomegalovirus (CMV) immediate early promoter
   2863..2881    +  promoter       T7 promoter: promoter for bacteriophage T7 RNA polymerase
   2895..4613    +  CDS            Cas9(N): N-terminal portion of Streptococcus pyogenes Cas9 (Zetsche et al., 2015)
   4500..6998    +  CDS            Cas9(C): C-terminal portion of Streptococcus pyogenes Cas9 (Zetsche et al., 2015)
   7086..7151    +  CDS            3xFLAG: three tandem FLAG® epitope tags, followed by an enterokinase cleavage site
   7227..7943    +  CDS            EGFP: EGFP is a basic (constitutively fluorescent) green fluorescent protein published in 1996, derived from Aequorea victoria. It is reported to be a rapidly-maturing weak dimer with moderate acid sensitivity.
   7998..8222    +  polyA_signal   bGH poly(A) signal: bovine growth hormone polyadenylation signal
   8226..8247    +  promoter       SV40 promoter (fragment): SV40 enhancer and early promoter
   8252..8268    +  misc_feature   MCS (fragment): pBluescript multiple cloning site
   8317..8333    -  protein_bind   lac operator: The lac repressor binds to the lac operator to inhibit transcription in E. coli. This inhibition can be relieved by adding lactose or isopropyl-β-D-thiogalactopyranoside (IPTG). lac repressor encoded by lacI
   8341..8371    -  promoter       lac promoter: promoter for the E. coli lac operon
   8386..8407    -  protein_bind   CAP binding site: CAP binding activates transcription in the presence of cAMP. E. coli catabolite activator protein
   8420..61      -  CDS            lacI (fragment) (across the origin): lac repressor; lacI; The lac repressor binds to the lac operator to inhibit transcription in E. coli. This inhibition can be relieved by adding lactose or isopropyl-β-D-thiogalactopyranoside (IPTG).
