[The description below was written by a language model from this plasmid's Addgene catalogue record and pLannotate feature annotations shown in this document.]
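Description:
pCMV-T7-SpCas9(KWMQLC)-P2A-EGFP (RAS3025) is an 8,451 nt mammalian expression and CRISPR plasmid built by Gibson cloning on the pCMV-T7-SpCas9-P2A-EGFP backbone. It is propagated in E. coli as a high-copy plasmid through a ColE1/pUC-type origin and selected with ampicillin via the β-lactamase gene and its native promoter. Short remnants of bom, the lac promoter/operator region, lacI, an SV40 promoter and a pBluescript polylinker are also annotated, but these appear to be backbone fragments rather than functional parts of the design.

The payload is a human codon-optimized Streptococcus pyogenes Cas9 nuclease carrying six substitutions (D1135K, S1136W, G1218M, E1219Q, R1335L, T1337C), which give the variant its KWMQLC name. The associated work concerns engineering of custom Cas9 PAM variants, although the record does not state which PAM this particular enzyme prefers. The feature table annotates the Cas9 coding region as two overlapping N- and C-terminal matches, which together represent one continuous open reading frame. At its C terminus the nuclease is fused to a bipartite nuclear localization signal (BPNLS) and a 3xFLAG epitope, followed by a P2A ribosome-skipping peptide and EGFP, so that transfected cells co-produce a separate green fluorescent marker that reports expression. Transcription in human cells is driven by the CMV immediate early enhancer and promoter and terminated by the bGH polyadenylation signal. A T7 promoter placed between the CMV promoter and the coding sequence additionally allows transcription by T7 RNA polymerase, for example in vitro. No guide RNA cassette is annotated, so a guide would have to be supplied separately for genome editing experiments.
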