Addgene plasmid #223086: pCMV-T7-SpCas9(KWMQLC)-P2A-EGFP (RAS3025)
Purpose: pCMV and pT7 Human expression plasmid for SpCas9 enzyme with KWMQLC amino acids at positions 1135,1136,1218,1219,1335,T1337 with C-term BPNLS-P2A-EGFP
Depositing lab: Benjamin Kleinstiver. Depositing organization: Massachusetts General Hospital. Publication: Custom CRISPR-Cas9 PAM variants via scalable engineering and machine learning. Silverstein RA, Kim N, Kroell AS, Walton RT, Delano J, Butcher RM, Pacesa M, Smith BK, Christie KA, Ha LL, Meis RJ, Clark AB, Spinner AD, Lazzarotto CR, Li Y, Matsubara A, Urbina EO, Dahl GA, Correia BE, Marks DS, Tsai SQ, Pinello L, De Ravin SS, Liu Q, Kleinstiver BP. Nature. 2025 Apr 22. doi: 10.1038/s41586-025-09021-y. PubMed 40262634.
Backbone
  Vector backbone: pCMV-T7-SpCas9-P2A-EGFP (RTW3027)
  Backbone manufacturer: Benjamin Kleinstiver, Addgene plasmid #139987
  Vector type: Mammalian Expression, CRISPR
Growth in bacteria
  Bacterial resistance: Ampicillin, 100 μg/mL
  Growth temperature: 37°C
  Growth strain: DH5alpha
  Copy number: High Copy
Gene/Insert
  Gene/Insert name: human codon optimized nuclease SpCas9(KWMQLC)-P2A-EGFP (alt names: RAS3025; SpCas9(KWMQLC))
  Species: Synthetic
  Mutation: SpCas9(KWMQLC)=D1135K, S1136W, G1218M, E1219Q, R1335L, T1337C
  Promoter: CMV and T7
  Tag / fusion protein: BPNLS-3xFLAG-P2A-EGFP (C terminal on insert)
  Cloning method: Gibson Cloning
  Sequencing primers: 5′ oBK6928-CCAAGTCTCCACCCCATTGACG; 3′ oBK219-GGGAGTGGCACCTTCCAGGGTC
Terms and licenses: Academic/Nonprofit Terms; Industry Terms: Not Available to Industry
How to cite: pCMV-T7-SpCas9(KWMQLC)-P2A-EGFP (RAS3025) was a gift from Benjamin Kleinstiver (Addgene plasmid # 223086 ; http://n2t.net/addgene:223086 ; RRID:Addgene_223086)
